Addgene plasmid #183458: pFUGW-shRIIα-RIIαS97E-IRES-EGFP
Purpose: Replacement of endogenous rat PKA-RIIα subunits with the RIIα S97E variant
Depositing lab: Matthew Gold. Depositing organization: University College London. Publication: AKAP79 enables calcineurin to directly suppress protein kinase A activity. Church TW, Tewatia P, Hannan S, Antunes J, Eriksson O, Smart TG, Hellgren Kotaleski J, Gold MG. Elife. 2021 Oct 6;10. pii: 68164. doi: 10.7554/eLife.68164. PubMed 34612814.
Backbone
  Vector backbone: pFUGW-H1 empty vector
  Backbone manufacturer: pFUGW-H1 empty vector was a gift from Sally Temple (Addgene plasmid # 25870 ; http://n2t.net/addgene:25870 ; RRID:Addgene_25870)
  Backbone size w/o insert (bp): 10130
  Vector type: Lentiviral
  Selectable markers: Zeocin ; GFP
Growth in bacteria
  Bacterial resistance: Ampicillin, 100 μg/mL
  Growth temperature: 37°C
  Growth strain: NEB Stable
  Copy number: High Copy
Gene/Insert
  Gene/Insert name: sgRNA and Prkar2a (alt name: cAMP-dependent protein kinase type II-alpha regulatory subunit)
  gRNA/shRNA sequence: GCCAGGAATCAGACTCGTTCA
  Species: R. norvegicus (rat)
  Mutation: shRNA-resistant mutations: C135>G, G138>A, A141>G. Phosphomimetic: S97E
  Entrez Gene: Prkar2a
  Promoter: shRNA: H1 / gene: ubiquitin
  Cloning method: Restriction Enzyme; 5′ cloning site GOI: AgeI (not destroyed); 3′ cloning site GOI: NheI (not destroyed)
  Sequencing primers: 5′ shRNA (H1) - 5'tcgctatgtgttctgggaaa; Prkar2a_bp500_F - 5'GAGATGATGGAGACAACTTTTATGTC; Prkar2a_bp1000_F - 5'GGAGAACTTGCCCTGGTGACCA; 3′ 5'GTTCAGGGGGAGGTGT
Resource information
  A portion of this plasmid was derived from a plasmid made by: We amplified the RIIα coding sequence from a rat hippocampal cDNA library.
Terms and licenses: Academic/Nonprofit Terms; Industry Terms: Not Available to Industry
Depositor comments: Zeo marker is outside the LTRs and will not be packaged into virus.
How to cite: pFUGW-shRIIα-RIIαS97E-IRES-EGFP was a gift from Matthew Gold (Addgene plasmid # 183458 ; http://n2t.net/addgene:183458 ; RRID:Addgene_183458)
