[The description below was written by a language model from this plasmid's Addgene catalogue record and pLannotate feature annotations shown in this document.]
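Description:
pFUGW-shRIIα-RIIαS97E-IRES-EGFP is an HIV-1-based lentiviral transfer plasmid built on the pFUGW-H1 backbone for "knockdown and replacement" of the type II-alpha regulatory subunit of cAMP-dependent protein kinase (PKA-RIIα, Prkar2a) in rat cells. It is maintained in E. coli through a high-copy ColE1/pUC-type origin with ampicillin resistance, and it also carries an f1 origin. A Zeocin resistance cassette (SV40 and EM7 promoters driving BleoR) is present, but the depositor notes that it lies outside the LTRs and is therefore not packaged into virus. Viral genomic RNA is driven by a CMV enhancer/promoter fused to a truncated 5' LTR. This is followed by the Ψ packaging signal, RRE and cPPT/CTS, with a WPRE and a second truncated LTR plus bGH polyadenylation signal at the 3' end.

Between the LTRs sit two divergently oriented expression units. A human H1 promoter on the reverse strand transcribes an shRNA against endogenous rat Prkar2a; the insert field calls this an sgRNA, but the purpose, promoter and sequence fields indicate an shRNA. A human ubiquitin C promoter drives the rat RIIα coding sequence, which was amplified from hippocampal cDNA. This copy carries three silent nucleotide changes that make it shRNA-resistant and the phosphomimetic S97E substitution. An EMCV IRES links it to EGFP, so transduced cells can be identified by fluorescence. The feature table also shows a second EGFP open reading frame downstream of short SV40 fragments. This is probably the original FUGW reporter left in place, though the record does not comment on it. The construct serves to replace native RIIα with the S97E variant, in work on how AKAP79-anchored calcineurin regulates PKA activity.
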