Features (pLannotate 1.2.2; 36 found; start..end, strand, type, name):
     50..379     +  promoter       SV40 promoter: SV40 enhancer and early promoter
    427..474     +  promoter       EM7 promoter: synthetic bacterial promoter&nbsp
    493..867     +  CDS            BleoR: antibiotic-binding protein; Sh ble from Streptoalloteichus hindustanus; confers resistance to bleomycin, phleomycin, and Zeocin™
    877..1002    +  CDS            ble (fragment): BLE_KLEPN - Experimental evidence at protein level: Swiss-Prot protein existence level 1. Binding protein with a strong affinity to the bleomycin family of antibiotics. Binds to CL990; an antimitotic-antibiotic compound. From Klebsiella pneumoniae.
    997..1118    +  polyA_signal   SV40 poly(A) signal: SV40 polyadenylation signal
   1189..1211    -  protein_bind   lac operator (fragment): The lac repressor binds to the lac operator to inhibit transcription in E. coli. This inhibition can be relieved by adding lactose or isopropyl-β-D-thiogalactopyranoside (IPTG). lac repressor encoded by lacI
   1215..1245    -  promoter       lac promoter: promoter for the E. coli lac operon
   1260..1281    -  protein_bind   CAP binding site: CAP binding activates transcription in the presence of cAMP. E. coli catabolite activator protein
   1294..1386    -  CDS            lacI (fragment): lac repressor; lacI; The lac repressor binds to the lac operator to inhibit transcription in E. coli. This inhibition can be relieved by adding lactose or isopropyl-β-D-thiogalactopyranoside (IPTG).
   1569..2157    -  rep_origin     ori: high-copy-number ColE1/pMB1/pBR322/pUC origin of replication
   2328..3188    -  CDS            AmpR: β-lactamase; bla; confers resistance to ampicillin, carbenicillin, and related antibiotics
   3189..3293    -  promoter       AmpR promoter: bla
   3352..3404    -  misc_feature   bom (fragment): basis of mobility region from pBR322
   3559..3938    +  enhancer       CMV enhancer: human cytomegalovirus immediate early enhancer
   3939..4138    +  promoter       CMV promoter: human cytomegalovirus (CMV) immediate early promoter
   4156..4336    +  LTR            5' LTR (truncated): truncated 5' long terminal repeat (LTR) from HIV-1
   4383..4508    +  misc_feature   HIV-1 Ψ: packaging signal of human immunodeficiency virus type 1
   4492..4855    +  CDS            HIV-1 gag (fragment): gag protein from human immunodeficiency virus 1; gag
   5001..5234    +  misc_feature   RRE: The Rev response element (RRE) of HIV-1 allows for Rev-dependent mRNA export from the nucleus to the cytoplasm.
   5611..5711    +  CDS            Rev (fragment): human immunodeficiency virus 1 (HIV-1) Rev protein; rev; enhances nuclear export of unspliced and incompletely spliced viral mRNAs
   5761..5878    +  misc_feature   cPPT/CTS: central polypurine tract and central termination sequence of HIV-1
   6026..6240    -  promoter       H1 promoter: human H1 RNA promoter
   6269..6668    +  promoter       UbC promoter: human ubiquitin C promoter
   6709..7911    +  CDS            Prkar2a: KAP2_RAT - Experimental evidence at protein level: Swiss-Prot protein existence level 1. Regulatory subunit of the cAMP-dependent protein kinases involved in cAMP signaling in cells. Type II regulatory chains mediate membrane association by binding to anchoring proteins, including the MAP2 kinase. From Rattus norvegicus (Rat).
   7925..8511    +  misc_feature   IRES2: internal ribosome entry site (IRES) of the encephalomyocarditis virus (EMCV)
   8512..9231    +  CDS            EGFP: the original enhanced GFP (Yang et al., 1996) mammalian codon-optimized
   9248..9331    +  CDS            large T antigen (fragment): large T antigen from SV40 (simian virus 40)
   9354..9375    +  polyA_signal   SV40 poly(A) signal (fragment): SV40 polyadenylation signal
   9388..10107   +  CDS            EGFP: the original enhanced GFP (Yang et al., 1996) mammalian codon-optimized
  10111..10134   +  misc_feature   MCS (fragment): pBluescript multiple cloning site
  10134..10722   +  misc_feature   WPRE: woodchuck hepatitis virus posttranscriptional regulatory element
  10659..11240   +  CDS            nef (fragment): NEF_HV1H2 - Experimental evidence at protein level: Swiss-Prot protein existence level 1. Extracellular Nef protein targets CD4(+) T-lymphocytes for apoptosis by interacting with CXCR4 surface receptors. From Human immunodeficiency virus type 1 group M subtype B (isolate HXB2) (HIV-1).
  11247..11427   +  LTR            5' LTR (truncated): truncated 5' long terminal repeat (LTR) from HIV-1
  11450..11674   +  polyA_signal   bGH poly(A) signal: bovine growth hormone polyadenylation signal
  11678..11699   +  promoter       SV40 promoter (fragment): SV40 enhancer and early promoter
  11720..36      +  rep_origin     f1 ori (across the origin) (sequence partly withheld): f1 bacteriophage origin of replication; arrow indicates direction of (+) strand synthesis
>Addgene plasmid #183458 | pFUGW-shRIIα-RIIαS97E-IRES-EGFP | addgene full sequence | sequence record 360367 | Addgene NGS Result
AAAATGAGCTGATTTAACAAAAATTTAACGCGAATTAATTCTGTGGAATGTGTGTCAGTTAGGGTGTGGA
AAGTCCCCAGGCTCCCCAGCAGGCAGAAGTATGCAAAGCATGCATCTCAATTAGTCAGCAACCAGGTGTG
GAAAGTCCCCAGGCTCCCCAGCAGGCAGAAGTATGCAAAGCATGCATCTCAATTAGTCAGCAACCATAGT
CCCGCCCCTAACTCCGCCCATCCCGCCCCTAACTCCGCCCAGTTCCGCCCATTCTCCGCCCCATGGCTGA
CTAATTTTTTTTATTTATGCAGAGGCCGAGGCCGCCTCTGCCTCTGAGCTATTCCAGAAGTAGTGAGGAG
GCTTTTTTGGAGGCCTAGGCTTTTGCAAAAAGCTCCCGGGAGCTTGTATATCCATTTTCGGATCTGATCA
GCACGTGTTGACAATTAATCATCGGCATAGTATATCGGCATAGTATAATACGACAAGGTGAGGAACTAAA
CCATGGCCAAGTTGACCAGTGCCGTTCCGGTGCTCACCGCGCGCGACGTCGCCGGAGCGGTCGAGTTCTG
GACCGACCGGCTCGGGTTCTCCCGGGACTTCGTGGAGGACGACTTCGCCGGTGTGGTCCGGGACGACGTG
ACCCTGTTCATCAGCGCGGTCCAGGACCAGGTGGTGCCGGACAACACCCTGGCCTGGGTGTGGGTGCGCG
GCCTGGACGAGCTGTACGCCGAGTGGTCGGAGGTCGTGTCCACGAACTTCCGGGACGCCTCCGGGCCGGC
CATGACCGAGATCGGCGAGCAGCCGTGGGGGCGGGAGTTCGCCCTGCGCGACCCGGCCGGCAACTGCGTG
CACTTCGTGGCCGAGGAGCAGGACTGACACGTGCTACGAGATTTCGATTCCACCGCCGCCTTCTATGAAA
GGTTGGGCTTCGGAATCGTTTTCCGGGACGCCGGCTGGATGATCCTCCAGCGCGGGGATCTCATGCTGGA
GTTCTTCGCCCACCCCAACTTGTTTATTGCAGCTTATAATGGTTACAAATAAAGCAATAGCATCACAAAT
TTCACAAATAAAGCATTTTTTTCACTGCATTCTAGTTGTGGTTTGTCCAAACTCATCAATGTATCTTATC
ATGTCTGTATACCGTCGACCTCTAGCTAGAGCTTGGCGTAATCATGGTCATAGCTGTTTCCTGTGTGAAA
TTGTTATCCGCTCACAATTCCACACAACATACGAGCCGGAAGCATAAAGTGTAAAGCCTGGGGTGCCTAA
TGAGTGAGCTAACTCACATTAATTGCGTTGCGCTCACTGCCCGCTTTCCAGTCGGGAAACCTGTCGTGCC
AGCTGCATTAATGAATCGGCCAACGCGCGGGGAGAGGCGGTTTGCGTATTGGGCGCTCTTCCGCTTCCTC
GCTCACTGACTCGCTGCGCTCGGTCGTTCGGCTGCGGCGAGCGGTATCAGCTCACTCAAAGGCGGTAATA
CGGTTATCCACAGAATCAGGGGATAACGCAGGAAAGAACATGTGAGCAAAAGGCCAGCAAAAGGCCAGGA
ACCGTAAAAAGGCCGCGTTGCTGGCGTTTTTCCATAGGCTCCGCCCCCCTGACGAGCATCACAAAAATCG
ACGCTCAAGTCAGAGGTGGCGAAACCCGACAGGACTATAAAGATACCAGGCGTTTCCCCCTGGAAGCTCC
CTCGTGCGCTCTCCTGTTCCGACCCTGCCGCTTACCGGATACCTGTCCGCCTTTCTCCCTTCGGGAAGCG
TGGCGCTTTCTCATAGCTCACGCTGTAGGTATCTCAGTTCGGTGTAGGTCGTTCGCTCCAAGCTGGGCTG
TGTGCACGAACCCCCCGTTCAGCCCGACCGCTGCGCCTTATCCGGTAACTATCGTCTTGAGTCCAACCCG
GTAAGACACGACTTATCGCCACTGGCAGCAGCCACTGGTAACAGGATTAGCAGAGCGAGGTATGTAGGCG
GTGCTACAGAGTTCTTGAAGTGGTGGCCTAACTACGGCTACACTAGAAGAACAGTATTTGGTATCTGCGC
TCTGCTGAAGCCAGTTACCTTCGGAAAAAGAGTTGGTAGCTCTTGATCCGGCAAACAAACCACCGCTGGT
AGCGGTGGTTTTTTTGTTTGCAAGCAGCAGATTACGCGCAGAAAAAAAGGATCTCAAGAAGATCCTTTGA
TCTTTTCTACGGGGTCTGACGCTCAGTGGAACGAAAACTCACGTTAAGGGATTTTGGTCATGAGATTATC
AAAAAGGATCTTCACCTAGATCCTTTTAAATTAAAAATGAAGTTTTAAATCAATCTAAAGTATATATGAG
TAAACTTGGTCTGACAGTTACCAATGCTTAATCAGTGAGGCACCTATCTCAGCGATCTGTCTATTTCGTT
CATCCATAGTTGCCTGACTCCCCGTCGTGTAGATAACTACGATACGGGAGGGCTTACCATCTGGCCCCAG
TGCTGCAATGATACCGCGAGACCCACGCTCACCGGCTCCAGATTTATCAGCAATAAACCAGCCAGCCGGA
AGGGCCGAGCGCAGAAGTGGTCCTGCAACTTTATCCGCCTCCATCCAGTCTATTAATTGTTGCCGGGAAG
CTAGAGTAAGTAGTTCGCCAGTTAATAGTTTGCGCAACGTTGTTGCCATTGCTACAGGCATCGTGGTGTC
ACGCTCGTCGTTTGGTATGGCTTCATTCAGCTCCGGTTCCCAACGATCAAGGCGAGTTACATGATCCCCC
ATGTTGTGCAAAAAAGCGGTTAGCTCCTTCGGTCCTCCGATCGTTGTCAGAAGTAAGTTGGCCGCAGTGT
TATCACTCATGGTTATGGCAGCACTGCATAATTCTCTTACTGTCATGCCATCCGTAAGATGCTTTTCTGT
GACTGGTGAGTACTCAACCAAGTCATTCTGAGAATAGTGTATGCGGCGACCGAGTTGCTCTTGCCCGGCG
TCAATACGGGATAATACCGCGCCACATAGCAGAACTTTAAAAGTGCTCATCATTGGAAAACGTTCTTCGG
GGCGAAAACTCTCAAGGATCTTACCGCTGTTGAGATCCAGTTCGATGTAACCCACTCGTGCACCCAACTG
ATCTTCAGCATCTTTTACTTTCACCAGCGTTTCTGGGTGAGCAAAAACAGGAAGGCAAAATGCCGCAAAA
AAGGGAATAAGGGCGACACGGAAATGTTGAATACTCATACTCTTCCTTTTTCAATATTATTGAAGCATTT
ATCAGGGTTATTGTCTCATGAGCGGATACATATTTGAATGTATTTAGAAAAATAAACAAATAGGGGTTCC
GCGCACATTTCCCCGAAAAGTGCCACCTGACGTCGACGGATCGGGAGATCTCCCGATCCCCTATGGTGCA
CTCTCAGTACAATCTGCTCTGATGCCGCATAGTTAAGCCAGTATCTGCTCCCTGCTTGTGTGTTGGAGGT
CGCTGAGTAGTGCGCGAGCAAAATTTAAGCTACAACAAGGCAAGGCTTGACCGACAATTGCATGAAGAAT
CTGCTTAGGGTTAGGCGTTTTGCGCTGCTTCGCGATGTACGGGCCAGATATACGCGTTGACATTGATTAT
TGACTAGTTATTAATAGTAATCAATTACGGGGTCATTAGTTCATAGCCCATATATGGAGTTCCGCGTTAC
ATAACTTACGGTAAATGGCCCGCCTGGCTGACCGCCCAACGACCCCCGCCCATTGACGTCAATAATGACG
TATGTTCCCATAGTAACGCCAATAGGGACTTTCCATTGACGTCAATGGGTGGAGTATTTACGGTAAACTG
CCCACTTGGCAGTACATCAAGTGTATCATATGCCAAGTACGCCCCCTATTGACGTCAATGACGGTAAATG
GCCCGCCTGGCATTATGCCCAGTACATGACCTTATGGGACTTTCCTACTTGGCAGTACATCTACGTATTA
GTCATCGCTATTACCATGGTGATGCGGTTTTGGCAGTACATCAATGGGCGTGGATAGCGGTTTGACTCAC
GGGGATTTCCAAGTCTCCACCCCATTGACGTCAATGGGAGTTTGTTTTGGCACCAAAATCAACGGGACTT
TCCAAAATGTCGTAACAACTCCGCCCCATTGACGCAAATGGGCGGTAGGCGTGTACGGTGGGAGGTCTAT
ATAAGCAGCGCGTTTTGCCTGTACTGGGTCTCTCTGGTTAGACCAGATCTGAGCCTGGGAGCTCTCTGGC
TAACTAGGGAACCCACTGCTTAAGCCTCAATAAAGCTTGCCTTGAGTGCTTCAAGTAGTGTGTGCCCGTC
TGTTGTGTGACTCTGGTAACTAGAGATCCCTCAGACCCTTTTAGTCAGTGTGGAAAATCTCTAGCAGTGG
CGCCCGAACAGGGACTTGAAAGCGAAAGGGAAACCAGAGGAGCTCTCTCGACGCAGGACTCGGCTTGCTG
AAGCGCGCACGGCAAGAGGCGAGGGGCGGCGACTGGTGAGTACGCCAAAAATTTTGACTAGCGGAGGCTA
GAAGGAGAGAGATGGGTGCGAGAGCGTCAGTATTAAGCGGGGGAGAATTAGATCGCGATGGGAAAAAATT
CGGTTAAGGCCAGGGGGAAAGAAAAAATATAAATTAAAACATATAGTATGGGCAAGCAGGGAGCTAGAAC
GATTCGCAGTTAATCCTGGCCTGTTAGAAACATCAGAAGGCTGTAGACAAATACTGGGACAGCTACAACC
ATCCCTTCAGACAGGATCAGAAGAACTTAGATCATTATATAATACAGTAGCAACCCTCTATTGTGTGCAT
CAAAGGATAGAGATAAAAGACACCAAGGAAGCTTTAGACAAGATAGAGGAAGAGCAAAACAAAAGTAAGA
CCACCGCACAGCAAGCGGCCGCTGATCTTCAGACCTGGAGGAGGAGATATGAGGGACAATTGGAGAAGTG
AATTATATAAATATAAAGTAGTAAAAATTGAACCATTAGGAGTAGCACCCACCAAGGCAAAGAGAAGAGT
GGTGCAGAGAGAAAAAAGAGCAGTGGGAATAGGAGCTTTGTTCCTTGGGTTCTTGGGAGCAGCAGGAAGC
ACTATGGGCGCAGCGTCAATGACGCTGACGGTACAGGCCAGACAATTATTGTCTGGTATAGTGCAGCAGC
AGAACAATTTGCTGAGGGCTATTGAGGCGCAACAGCATCTGTTGCAACTCACAGTCTGGGGCATCAAGCA
GCTCCAGGCAAGAATCCTGGCTGTGGAAAGATACCTAAAGGATCAACAGCTCCTGGGGATTTGGGGTTGC
TCTGGAAAACTCATTTGCACCACTGCTGTGCCTTGGAATGCTAGTTGGAGTAATAAATCTCTGGAACAGA
TTTGGAATCACACGACCTGGATGGAGTGGGACAGAGAAATTAACAATTACACAAGCTTAATACACTCCTT
AATTGAAGAATCGCAAAACCAGCAAGAAAAGAATGAACAAGAATTATTGGAATTAGATAAATGGGCAAGT
TTGTGGAATTGGTTTAACATAACAAATTGGCTGTGGTATATAAAATTATTCATAATGATAGTAGGAGGCT
TGGTAGGTTTAAGAATAGTTTTTGCTGTACTTTCTATAGTGAATAGAGTTAGGCAGGGATATTCACCATT
ATCGTTTCAGACCCACCTCCCAACCCCGAGGGGACCCGACAGGCCCGAAGGAATAGAAGAAGAAGGTGGA
GAGAGAGACAGAGACAGATCCATTCGATTAGTGAACGGATCGGCACTGCGTGCGCCAATTCTGCAGACAA
ATGGCAGTATTCATCCACAATTTTAAAAGAAAAGGGGGGATTGGGGGGTACAGTGCAGGGGAAAGAATAG
TAGACATAATAGCAACAGACATACAAACTAAAGAATTACAAAAACAAATTACAAAAATTCAAAATTTTCG
GGTTTATTACAGGGACAGCAGAGATCCAGTTTGGTTAATTAAGAAAGGATCCGAAAGAATTCGCCCTTAG
ATCTCTAGACAAAAAAGCCAGGAATCAGACTCGTTCATCTCTTGAATGAACGAGTCTGATTCCTGGCGGG
AAAGAGTGGTCTCATACAGAACTTATAAGATTCCCAAATCCAAAGACATTTCACGTTTATGGTGATTTCC
CAGAACACATAGCGACATGCAAATATTGCAGGGCGCCACTCCCCTGTCCCTCACAGCCATCTTCCTGCCA
GGGCGCACGCGCGCTGGGTGTTCCCGCCTAGTGACACTGGGCCCGCGATTCCTTGGAGCGGGTTGATGAC
GTCAGCGTTCTTAATTAACCCGTGTCGGCTCCAGATCTGGCCTCCGCGCCGGGTTTTGGCGCCTCCCGCG
GGCGCCCCCCTCCTCACGGCGAGCGCTGCCACGTCAGACGAAGGGCGCAGCGAGCGTCCTGATCCTTCCG
CCCGGACGCTCAGGACAGCGGCCCGCTGCTCATAAGACTCGGCCTTAGAACCCCAGTATCAGCAGAAGGA
CATTTTAGGACGGGACTTGGGTGACTCTAGGGCACTGGTTTTCTTTCCAGAGAGCGGAACAGGCGAGGAA
AAGTAGTCCCTTCTCGGCGATTCTGCGGAGGGATCTCCGTGGGGCGGTGAACGCCGATGATTATATAAGG
ACGCGCCGGGTGTGGCACAGCTAGTTCCGTCGCAGCCGGGATTTGGGTCGCGGTTCTTGTTTGTGGATCG
CTGTGATCGTCACTTGGTGAGTAGCGGGCTGCTGGGCTAGCAAGCTTCGAATTCCACCATGAGCCACATC
CAGATCCCACCGGGGCTCACGGAGCTGCTGCAGGGCTACACCGTGGAGGTGCTTCGGCAGCAGCCGCCCG
ACCTCGTCGACTTCGCGGTGGAGTACTTCACACGCCTGCGCGAGGCCCGCCGGCAAGAGTCAGACTCGTT
CATCGCCCCCCCGACGACCTTTCACGCGCAGGAGTCCAGCGGGGTCCCCGTCATCGAGGAGGACGGGGAG
AGTGAATCGGACTCGGACGATGAGGATCTGGAAGTTCCGATTCCCAGCAAATTTACTAGACGAGTAGAAG
TCTGTGCAGAAACGTTTAACCCTGATGAAGAAGAAGATAATGATCCAAGGGTGGTTCACCCCAAAACCGA
CGAGCAGAGGTGCAGACTTCAGGAAGCCTGTAAAGACATTCTGCTTTTCAAAAACCTGGATCAGGAACAG
CTTTCTCAAGTTCTGGACGCCATGTTTGAAAAGATAGTCAAAACTGACGAGCATGTCATTGACCAAGGAG
ATGATGGAGACAACTTTTATGTCATAGAAAGGGGAACCTATGACATTTTAGTAACAAAAGATAATCAAAC
ACGATCTGTTGGTCAGTATGACAACCGTGGCAGTTTTGGAGAACTAGCCCTGATGTACAATACCCCGAGA
GCTGCTACCATTGTGGCCACCTCAGACGGCTCCCTTTGGGGATTGGACCGGGTGACTTTTAGGAGAATCA
TAGTGAAGAACAATGCAAAGAAGAGGAAGATGTTCGAATCGTTTATTGAGTCTGTACCGCTCTTTAAATC
ACTAGAGATGTCAGAACGAATGAAGATTGTGGATGTGATCGGGGAAAAGATCTATAAGGATGGAGAGCGA
ATAATCACTCAGGGTGAAAAGGCCGACAGCTTTTATATTATAGAGTCTGGAGAAGTGAGCATCTTGATTA
GAAGCAAGACTAAAACGAACAAGAACGGCGGGAACCAGGAGGTTGAGATTGCCCACTGCCATAAGGGGCA
GTACTTTGGAGAACTTGCCCTGGTGACCAACAAACCAAGAGCTGCTTCTGCTTATGCGGTTGGAGACGTC
AAATGCTTAGTCATGGATGTTCAAGCATTTGAGAGGCTTCTGGGCCCCTGCATGGACATCATGAAGAGGA
ACATCTCACATTACGAAGAACAGCTGGTGAAGATGTTTGGCTCCAACTTGGATCTATTGGACCCCGGGCA
GTAGCTCGGATCCGCCCCTCTCCCTCCCCCCCCCCTAACGTTACTGGCCGAAGCCGCTTGGAATAAGGCC
GGTGTGCGTTTGTCTATATGTTATTTTCCACCATATTGCCGTCTTTTGGCAATGTGAGGGCCCGGAAACC
TGGCCCTGTCTTCTTGACGAGCATTCCTAGGGGTCTTTCCCCTCTCGCCAAAGGAATGCAAGGTCTGTTG
AATGTCGTGAAGGAAGCAGTTCCTCTGGAAGCTTCTTGAAGACAAACAACGTCTGTAGCGACCCTTTGCA
GGCAGCGGAACCCCCCACCTGGCGACAGGTGCCTCTGCGGCCAAAAGCCACGTGTATAAGATACACCTGC
AAAGGCGGCACAACCCCAGTGCCACGTTGTGAGTTGGATAGTTGTGGAAAGAGTCAAATGGCTCTCCTCA
AGCGTATTCAACAAGGGGCTGAAGGATGCCCAGAAGGTACCCCATTGTATGGGATCTGATCTGGGGCCTC
GGTACACATGCTTTACATGTGTTTAGTCGAGGTTAAAAAAACGTCTAGGCCCCCCGAACCACGGGGACGT
GGTTTTCCTTTGAAAAACACGATGATAATATGGCCACAACCATGGTGAGCAAGGGCGAGGAGCTGTTCAC
CGGGGTGGTGCCCATCCTGGTCGAGCTGGACGGCGACGTAAACGGCCACAAGTTCAGCGTGTCCGGCGAG
GGCGAGGGCGATGCCACCTACGGCAAGCTGACCCTGAAGTTCATCTGCACCACCGGCAAGCTGCCCGTGC
CCTGGCCCACCCTCGTGACCACCCTGACCTACGGCGTGCAGTGCTTCAGCCGCTACCCCGACCACATGAA
GCAGCACGACTTCTTCAAGTCCGCCATGCCCGAAGGCTACGTCCAGGAGCGCACCATCTTCTTCAAGGAC
GACGGCAACTACAAGACCCGCGCCGAGGTGAAGTTCGAGGGCGACACCCTGGTGAACCGCATCGAGCTGA
AGGGCATCGACTTCAAGGAGGACGGCAACATCCTGGGGCACAAGCTGGAGTACAACTACAACAGCCACAA
CGTCTATATCATGGCCGACAAGCAGAAGAACGGCATCAAGGTGAACTTCAAGATCCGCCACAACATCGAG
GACGGCAGCGTGCAGCTCGCCGACCACTACCAGCAGAACACCCCCATCGGCGACGGCCCCGTGCTGCTGC
CCGACAACCACTACCTGAGCACCCAGTCCGCCCTGAGCAAAGACCCCAACGAGAAGCGCGATCACATGGT
CCTGCTGGAGTTCGTGACCGCCGCCGGGATCACTCTCGGCATGGACGAGCTGTACAAGTAAAGCGGCCGC
GACTCTAGATCATAATCAGCCATACCACATTTGTAGAGGTTTTACTTGCTTTAAAAAACCTCCCACACCT
CCCCCTGAACCTGAAACATAAAATGAATGCAATTGTTGTTGTTAACTTGTTTATTGCAGCTTATACCGGT
CGCCACCATGGTGAGCAAGGGCGAGGAGCTGTTCACCGGGGTGGTGCCCATCCTGGTCGAGCTGGACGGC
GACGTAAACGGCCACAAGTTCAGCGTGTCCGGCGAGGGCGAGGGCGATGCCACCTACGGCAAGCTGACCC
TGAAGTTCATCTGCACCACCGGCAAGCTGCCCGTGCCCTGGCCCACCCTCGTGACCACCCTGACCTACGG
CGTGCAGTGCTTCAGCCGCTACCCCGACCACATGAAGCAGCACGACTTCTTCAAGTCCGCCATGCCCGAA
GGCTACGTCCAGGAGCGCACCATCTTCTTCAAGGACGACGGCAACTACAAGACCCGCGCCGAGGTGAAGT
TCGAGGGCGACACCCTGGTGAACCGCATCGAGCTGAAGGGCATCGACTTCAAGGAGGACGGCAACATCCT
GGGGCACAAGCTGGAGTACAACTACAACAGCCACAACGTCTATATCATGGCCGACAAGCAGAAGAACGGC
ATCAAGGTGAACTTCAAGATCCGCCACAACATCGAGGACGGCAGCGTGCAGCTCGCCGACCACTACCAGC
AGAACACCCCCATCGGCGACGGCCCCGTGCTGCTGCCCGACAACCACTACCTGAGCACCCAGTCCGCCCT
GAGCAAAGACCCCAACGAGAAGCGCGATCACATGGTCCTGCTGGAGTTCGTGACCGCCGCCGGGATCACT
CTCGGCATGGACGAGCTGTACAAGTAAAGCAATTCGATATCAAGCTTATCGATAATCAACCTCTGGATTA
CAAAATTTGTGAAAGATTGACTGGTATTCTTAACTATGTTGCTCCTTTTACGCTATGTGGATACGCTGCT
TTAATGCCTTTGTATCATGCTATTGCTTCCCGTATGGCTTTCATTTTCTCCTCCTTGTATAAATCCTGGT
TGCTGTCTCTTTATGAGGAGTTGTGGCCCGTTGTCAGGCAACGTGGCGTGGTGTGCACTGTGTTTGCTGA
CGCAACCCCCACTGGTTGGGGCATTGCCACCACCTGTCAGCTCCTTTCCGGGACTTTCGCTTTCCCCCTC
CCTATTGCCACGGCGGAACTCATCGCCGCCTGCCTTGCCCGCTGCTGGACAGGGGCTCGGCTGTTGGGCA
CTGACAATTCCGTGGTGTTGTCGGGGAAATCATCGTCCTTTCCTTGGCTGCTCGCCTGTGTTGCCACCTG
GATTCTGCGCGGGACGTCCTTCTGCTACGTCCCTTCGGCCCTCAATCCAGCGGACCTTCCTTCCCGCGGC
CTGCTGCCGGCTCTGCGGCCTCTTCCGCGTCTTCGCCTTCGCCCTCAGACGAGTCGGATCTCCCTTTGGG
CCGCCTCCCCGCATCGATACCGTCGACCTCGAGACCTAGAAAAACATGGAGCAATCACAAGTAGCAATAC
AGCAGCTACCAATGCTGATTGTGCCTGGCTAGAAGCACAAGAGGAGGAGGAGGTGGGTTTTCCAGTCACA
CCTCAGGTACCTTTAAGACCAATGACTTACAAGGCAGCTGTAGATCTTAGCCACTTTTTAAAAGAAAAGG
GGGGACTGGAAGGGCTAATTCACTCCCAACGAAGACAAGATATCCTTGATCTGTGGATCTACCACACACA
AGGCTACTTCCCTGATTGGCAGAACTACACACCAGGGCCAGGGATCAGATATCCACTGACCTTTGGATGG
TGCTACAAGCTAGTACCAGTTGAGCAAGAGAAGGTAGAAGAAGCCAATGAAGGAGAGAACACCCGCTTGT
TACACCCTGTGAGCCTGCATGGGATGGATGACCCGGAGAGAGAAGTATTAGAGTGGAGGTTTGACAGCCG
CCTAGCATTTCATCACATGGCCCGAGAGCTGCATCCGGACTGTACTGGGTCTCTCTGGTTAGACCAGATC
TGAGCCTGGGAGCTCTCTGGCTAACTAGGGAACCCACTGCTTAAGCCTCAATAAAGCTTGCCTTGAGTGC
TTCAAGTAGTGTGTGCCCGTCTGTTGTGTGACTCTGGTAACTAGAGATCCCTCAGACCCTTTTAGTCAGT
GTGGAAAATCTCTAGCAGAAACCCGCTGATCAGCCTCGACTGTGCCTTCTAGTTGCCAGCCATCTGTTGT
TTGCCCCTCCCCCGTGCCTTCCTTGACCCTGGAAGGTGCCACTCCCACTGTCCTTTCCTAATAAAATGAG
GAAATTGCATCGCATTGTCTGAGTAGGTGTCATTCTATTCTGGGGGGTGGGGTGGGGCAGGACAGCAAGG
GGGAGGATTGGGAAGACAATAGCAGGCATGCTGGGGATGCGGTGGGCTCTATGGCTTCTGAGGCGGAAAG
AACCAGCTGGGGCTCTAGGGGGTATCCCC
[124 nt withheld, positions 11720-11843]
C
[91 nt withheld, positions 11845-11935]
A
[49 nt withheld, positions 11937-11985]
CCTTTGACGTTGGAGTCCACGTTCTTT
[37 nt withheld, positions 12013-12049]
ACCCTATCTCGGTCTATTCTTTTGATTTATAAGGGATTTTGCCGATTTCGGCCTATTGGTTAA
